>Addgene plasmid #61367 | pEYFP-N1-hRIP3-FL G457D | addgene partial sequence | sequence record 102282 | CMV-F 5'-CGCAAATGGGCGGTAGGCGTG-3'
ACCGTCAGATCCGCTAGCGCTACCGGACTCAGATCTGTCGACATGTCGTGCGTCAAGTTATGGCCCAGCG
GTGCCCCCGCCCCCTTGGTGTCCATCGAGGAACTGGAGAACCAGGAGCTCGTCGGCAAAGGCGGGTTCGG
CACAGTGTTCCGGGCGCAACATAGGAAGTGGGGCTACGATGTGGCGGTCAAGATCGTAAACTCGAAGGCG
ATATCCAGGGAGGTCAAGGCCATGGCAAGTCTGGATAACGAATTCGTGCTGCGCCTAGAAGGGGTTATCG
AGAAGGTGAACTGGGACCAAGATCCCAAGCCGGCTCTGGTGACTAAATTCATGGAGAACGGCTCCTTGTC
GGGGCTGCTGCAGTCCCAGTGCCCTCGGCCCTGGCCGCTCCTTTGCCGCCTGCTGAAAGAAGTGGTGCTT
GGGATGTTTTACCTGCACGACCAGAACCCGGTGCTCCTGCACCGGGACCTCAAGCCGTCCAACGTCCTGC
TGGACCCAGAGCTGCACGTCAAGCTGGCAGATTTTGGCCTGTCCACATTTCAGGGAGGCTCACAGTCAGG
GACAGGGTCCGGGGAGCCAGGGGGCACCCTGGGCTACTTGGCCCCAGAACTGTTTGTTAACGTAAACCGG
AAGGCCTCCACAGCCAGTGACGTCTACAGCTTCGGGATCCTAATGTGGGCAGTGCTTGCTGGAAGAGAAG
TTGAGTTGCCAACCGAACCATCACTCGTGTACGAAGCAGTGTGCAACAGGCAGAACCGGCCTTCATTGGC
TGAGCTGCCCCAAGCCGGGCCTGAGACTCCCGGCTTAGAAGGACTGAAGGAGCTAATGCAGCTCTGCTGG
AGCAGTGAGCC
