>Addgene plasmid #61367 | pEYFP-N1-hRIP3-FL G457D | addgene partial sequence | sequence record 102299 | EGFP-N 5'-CGTCGCCGTCCAGCTCGACCAG-3'
CCTTGCTCACCATGGTGGCGACCGGTGGATCCCGGGCCCGCGGTACCGTCGACTGCAGAATTCGAAGCTT
CCCGCTATGATTATACCAACCCTGTGGCCTGCTCCAGGCTTCAGGATCTTTAGGGCCTTCTTGCGAACCT
ACTGGTGGGGGGTGCTGCAAGCCCCTCCCCTTGCCCGAAGGTGCCAAGCCCCATGTGGGCAAGGCAGTTG
TCTGTTGCATAGTCAAGTAGTTGTTGTCTCCAACTTGCACGTCAGAGCAGTTGTATATGTTAACGAGCGG
TCGCCCTGTTACTGGATTTGGCTCCGGGGTCCTGCAGGACCAGTTCATGCCTTGTCTCTCAGCCCCCTGA
TTCCCTCGGGGTCCAGGACTTGGTGTTCCAGTTGAGGTAGGGCTGGGCATCTGGTTTCTGAAAGTTGAGG
TCTCTGGAGTCTGGGGAGGTTGGGCCATCGAATCTGAAGATGTGCCTGCTGTCCAGGCTTGTGGAACCTG
CTCCTCTTGTGCCCTGCTCCTCTTGGTAAGGCTCGGGCATTTTTTAGGAACAGAGCTGGGAGGCTCCTCT
AGATTCAGTTTGTTTAGCCACTCAGAAACCATGACATCATTACGAGAGTGCTGGTTTTCTATGGTTCTCC
TAAAGCCATCCATTTCTGTCCCTCCTTGGCCTGACTCTGGGATAGAAAATCTCCTATTGCTGCTCCTGAG
CTGAGACAGGAAATCCTTTACCGTGGAGACAGCAGCATTCATATTGTTCTCCACCATCTGGAAGACTTCA
TCAGTTTTTGGTAGGCATTCCTGGAAGGAGGGTCTGTCCTTGGGCTCACTGCTCCAGCAGAGCTGCATTA
GCTCCTTCAGTCCTTCTAAGCCGGGAGTCTCAGGCCCGGCT
