[The description below was written by a language model from this plasmid's Addgene catalogue record.]
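Description:
pEYFP-N1-hRIP3-FL G457D is a mammalian expression plasmid built on the pEYFP-N1 backbone and carrying full-length human RIPK3 (RIP3) with a single substitution of glycine 457 to aspartate. The insert is fused in frame to EYFP supplied by the backbone, so the yellow fluorescent protein sits at the C terminus of the kinase and reports its expression and subcellular distribution in transfected cells. The plasmid is propagated in E. coli under kanamycin selection; its copy number is listed as unknown. No feature table accompanies the record, so the promoter, polyadenylation signal, origins of replication and any mammalian selection marker are not explicitly stated. Vectors of the pEYFP-N1 family generally drive the fusion from the CMV immediate-early promoter, use an SV40 polyadenylation signal, and carry a dual kanamycin/neomycin resistance cassette, but these details should be checked against the sequence.

RIPK3 is a serine/threonine kinase that partners with RIPK1 to form the necrosome, the signalling complex that drives programmed necrosis (necroptosis). The associated work characterised this complex as a functional amyloid assembly, and residue 457 lies in the C-terminal part of the protein, where the RIP homotypic interaction motif (RHIM) mediates RIPK1/RIPK3 association. The record does not describe the functional consequence of G457D. A point mutant of this kind is typically compared with wild-type RIPK3-EYFP to test how individual residues affect complex assembly, the formation of fluorescent puncta or aggregates, and the induction of necrotic cell death in mammalian cells.
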