Addgene plasmid #61367: pEYFP-N1-hRIP3-FL G457D
Purpose: Expresses Human full length RIPK3 with G457Dmutation in the mammalian cells
Depositing lab: Francis Chan. Depositing organization: University of Massachusetts, Worcester. Publication: The RIP1/RIP3 necrosome forms a functional amyloid signaling complex required for programmed necrosis. Li J, McQuade T, Siemer AB, Napetschnig J, Moriwaki K, Hsiao YS, Damko E, Moquin D, Walz T, McDermott A, Chan FK, Wu H. Cell. 2012 Jul 20;150(2):339-50. doi: 10.1016/j.cell.2012.06.019. PubMed 22817896.
Backbone
  Vector backbone: pEYFP-N1
  Vector type: Mammalian Expression
Growth in bacteria
  Bacterial resistance: Kanamycin, 50 μg/mL
  Growth temperature: 37°C
  Growth strain: DH5alpha
  Copy number: Unknown
Gene/Insert
  Gene/Insert name: Full length human RIP3 with G457D mutation
  Species: H. sapiens (human)
  Mutation: changed G457 to D
  Entrez Gene: RIPK3 (a.k.a. RIP3)
  Tag / fusion protein: EYFP (C terminal on backbone)
Terms and licenses: Academic/Nonprofit Terms; Industry Terms: Not Available to Industry
How to cite: pEYFP-N1-hRIP3-FL G457D was a gift from Francis Chan (Addgene plasmid # 61367 ; http://n2t.net/addgene:61367 ; RRID:Addgene_61367)
